Addgene plasmid #89091: pAc-His-hAR-2
Purpose: baculovirus transfer vector for histidine-tagged full-length human androgen receptor, starts Met-Ala-His6-Met-hAR
Depositing lab: Elizabeth Wilson. Depositing organization: University of North Carolina at Chapel Hill. Publication: Redox-dependent DNA binding of the purified androgen receptor: evidence for disulfide-linked androgen receptor dimers. Liao M, Zhou Zx, Wilson EM. Biochemistry. 1999 Jul 27;38(30):9718-27. doi: 10.1021/bi990589i. PubMed 10423251.
Backbone
  Vector backbone: pAcC4
  Vector type: Mammalian Expression
Growth in bacteria
  Bacterial resistance: Ampicillin, 100 μg/mL
  Growth temperature: 37°C
  Growth strain: DH5alpha
  Copy number: High Copy
Gene/Insert
  Gene/Insert name: hAR
  Species: H. sapiens (human)
  Insert size (bp): 2900
  Entrez Gene: AR (a.k.a. AIS, AR8, DHTR, HUMARA, HYSP1, KD, NR3C4, SBMA, SMAX1, TFM)
  Tag / fusion protein: His (N terminal on insert)
  Cloning method: Restriction Enzyme; 5′ cloning site NcoI (unknown if destroyed); 3′ cloning site BamHI (unknown if destroyed)
Terms and licenses: Academic/Nonprofit Terms; Industry Terms: Not Available to Industry
How to cite: pAc-His-hAR-2 was a gift from Elizabeth Wilson (Addgene plasmid # 89091 ; http://n2t.net/addgene:89091 ; RRID:Addgene_89091)
