[The description below was written by a language model from this plasmid's Addgene catalogue record.]
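Description:
pAc-His-hAR-2 is a baculovirus transfer vector built on the pAcC4 backbone and carrying the full-length human androgen receptor (AR, also known as NR3C4) with an N-terminal hexahistidine tag. The catalogue lists the vector type as mammalian expression, but the stated purpose identifies it as a baculovirus transfer plasmid. Such a plasmid is normally recombined with baculoviral genomic DNA to produce recombinant virus, which then expresses the protein in infected insect cells. In bacteria it is maintained as a high-copy plasmid under ampicillin selection. No feature table accompanies the record, so the origin of replication, the promoter driving the insert and the flanking viral recombination sequences are not stated.

The insert is about 2.9 kb of human AR coding sequence, cloned by restriction digestion between NcoI at the 5′ end and BamHI at the 3′ end; whether either site survived cloning is not recorded. The engineered open reading frame begins Met-Ala, followed by six histidines and then the native initiator methionine of the receptor. The complete AR is therefore produced with a short amino-terminal affinity handle rather than as a truncated domain. A histidine tag of this kind allows capture on immobilised metal affinity resin, a common route to purifying recombinant protein from insect cell lysates.

The associated publication concerns redox-dependent DNA binding of purified androgen receptor and evidence for disulfide-linked receptor dimers. This fits the use of the construct as a source of purified full-length receptor for biochemical studies of DNA binding and dimerisation.
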