>Addgene plasmid #89091 | pAc-His-hAR-2 | addgene partial sequence | sequence record 176623 | Addgene Partial NGS Result
GAGGCGGGAGCTGTAGCCCCCTACGGCTACACTCGGCCCCCTCAGGGGCTGGCGGGCCAGGAAAGCGACT
TCACCGCACCTGATGTGTGGTACCCTGGCGGCATGGTGAGCAGAGTGCCCTATCCCAGTCCCACTTGTGT
CAAAAGCGAAATGGGCCCCTGGATGGATAGCTACTCCGGACCTTACGGGGACATGCGTTTGGAGACTGCC
AGGGACCATGTTTTGCCCATTGACTATTACTTTCCACCCCAGAAGACCTGCCTGATCTGTGGAGATGAAG
CTTCTGGGTGTCACTATGGAGCTCTCACATGTGGAAGCTGCAAGGTCTTCTTCAAAAGAGCCGCTGAAGG
GAAACAGAAGTACCTGTGCGCCAGCAGAAATGATTGCACTATTGATAAATTCCGAAGGAAAAATTGTCCA
TCTTGTCGTCTTCGGAAATGTTATGAAGCAGGGATGACTCTGGGAGCCCGGAAGCTGAAGAAACTTGGTA
ATCTGAAACTACAGGAGGAAGGAGAGGCTTCCAGCACCACCAGCCCCACTGAGGAGACAACCCAGAAGCT
GACAGTGTCACACATTGAAGGCTATGAATGTCAGCCCATCTTTCTGAATGTCCTGGAAGCCATTGAGCCA
GGTGTAGTGTGTGCTGGACACGACAACAACCAGCCCGACTCCTTTGCAGCCTTGCTCTCTAGCCTCAATG
AACTGGGAGAGAGACAGCTTGTACACGTGGTCAAGTGGGCCAAGGCCTTGCCTGGCTTCCGCAACTTACA
CGTGGACGACCAGATGGCTGTCATTCAGTACTCCTGGATGGGGCTCATGGTGTTTGCCATGGGCTGGCGA
TCCTTCACCAATGTCAACTCCAGGATGCTCTACTTCGCCCCTGATCTGGTTTTCAATGAGTACCGCATGC
ACAAGTCCCGGATGTACAGCCAGTGTGTCCGAATGAGGCACCTCTCTCAAGAGTTTGGATGGCTCCAAAT
CACCCCCCAGGAATTCCTGTGCATGAAAGCACTGCTACTCTTCAGCATTATTCCAGTGGATGGGCTGAAA
AATCAAAAATTCTTTGATGAACTTCGAATGAACTACATCAAGGAACTCGATCGTATCATTGCATGCAAAA
GAAAAAATCCCACATCCTGCTCAAGACGCTTCTACCAGCTCACCAAGCTCCTGGACTCCGTGCAGCCTAT
TGCGAGAGAGCTGCATCAGTTCACTTTTGACCTGCTAATCAAGTCACACATGGTGAGCGTGGACTTTCCG
GAAATGATGGCAGAGATCATCTCTGTGCAAGTGCCCAAGATCCTTTCTGGGAAAGTCAAGCCCATCTATT
TCCACACCCAGTGAAGCATTGGAAACCCTATTTCCCCACCCCAGCTCATGCCCCCTTTCAGATGTCTTCT
GCCTGTTATAACTCTGCACTACTCCTCTGCAGTGCCTTGGGGAATTTCCTCTATTGATGTACAGTCTGTC
ATGAGCTTGCATGCCTGCAGGTCGACTCTAGAGGATCCTGATCACCGGGCGGAAATTCTCCTTGAAGTTT
CCCTGGTGTTCAAAGTAAAGGAGTTTGCACCAGACGCACCTCTGTTCACTGGTCCGGCGTATTAAAACAC
GATACATTGTTATTAGTACATTTATTAAGCGCTAGATTCTGTGCGTTGTTGATTTACAGACAATTGTTGT
ACGTATTTTAATAATTCATTAAATTTATAATCTTTAGGGTGGTATGTTAGAGCGAAAATCAAATGATTTT
CAGCGTCTTTATATCTGAATTTAAATATTAAATCCTCAATAGATTTGTAAAATAGGTTTCGATTAGTTTC
AAACAAGGGTTGTTTTTCCGAACCGATGGCTGGACTATCTAATGGATTTTCGCTCAACGCCACAAAACTT
GCCAAATCTTGTAGCAGCAATCTAGCTTTGTCGATATTCGTTTGTGTTTTGTTTTGTAATAAAGGTTCGA
CGTCGTTCAAAATATTATGCGCTTTTGTATTTCTTTCATCACTGTCGTTAGTGTACAATTGACTCGACGT
AAACACGTTAAATAAAGCTTGGACATATTTAACATCGGGCGTGTTAGCTTTATTAGGCCGATTATCGTCG
TCGTCCCAACCCTCGTCGTTAGAAGTTGCTTCCGAAGACGATTTTGCCATAGCCACACGACGCCTATTAA
TTGTGTCGGCTAACACGTCCGCGATCAAATTTGTAGTTGAGCTTTTTGGAATTATTTCTGATTGCGGGCG
TTTTTGGGCGGGTTTCAATCTAACTGTGCCCGATTTTAATTCAGACAACACGTTAGAAAGCGATGGTGCA
GGCGGTGGTAACATTTCAGACGGCAAATCTACTAATGGCGGCGGTGGTGGAGCTGATGATAAATCTACCA
TCGGTGGAGGCGCAGGCGGGGCTGGCGGCGGAGGCGGAGGCGGAGGTGGTGGCGGTGATGCAGACGGCGG
TTTAGGCTCAAATGTCTCTTTAGGCAACACAGTCGGCACCTCAACTATTGTACTGGTTTCGGGCGCCGTT
TTTGGTTTGACCGGTCTGAGACGAGTGCGATTTTTTTCGTTTCTAATAGCTTCCAACAATTGTTGTCTGT
CGTCTAAAGGTGCAGCGGGTTGAGGTTCCGTCGGCATTGGTGGAGCGGGCGGCAATTCAGACATCGATGG
TGGTGGTGGTGGTGGAGGCGCTGGAATGTTAGGCACGGGAGAAGGTGGTGGCGGCGGTGCCGCCGGTATA
ATTTGTTCTGGTTTAGTTTGTTCGCGCACGATTGTGGGCACCGGCGCAGGCGCCGCTGGCTGCACAACGG
AAGGTCGTCTGCTTCGAGGCAGCGCTTGGGGTGGTGGCAATTCAATATTATAATTGGAATACAAATCGTA
AAAATCTGCTATAAGCATTGTAATTTCGCTATCGTTTACCGTGCCGATATTTAACAACCGCTCAATGTAA
GCAATTGTATTGTAAAGAGATTGTCTCAAGCTCGCACGCCGATAACAAGCCTTTTCATTTTTACTACAGC
ATTGTAGTGGCGAGACACTTCGCTGTCGTCGACGTACATGTATGCTTTGTTGTCAAAAACGTCGTTGGCA
AGCTTTAAAATATTTAAAAGAACATCTCTGTTCAGCACCACTGTGTTGTCGTAAATGTTGTTTTTGATAA
TTTGCGCTTCCGCAGTATCGACACGTTCAAAAAATTGATGCGCATCAATTTTGTTGTTCCTATTATTGAA
TAAATAAGATTGTACAGATTCATATCTACGATTCGTCATGGCCACCACAAATGCTACGCTGCAAACGCTG
GTACAATTTTACGAAAACTGCAAAAACGTCAAAACTCGGTATAAAATAATCAACGGGCGCTTTGGCAAAA
TATCTATTTTATCGCACAAGCCCACTAGCAAATTGTATTTGCAGAAAACAATTTCGGCGCACAATTTTAA
CGCTGACGAAATAAAAGTTCACCAGTTAATGAGCGACCACCCAAATTTTATAAAAATCTATTTTAATCAC
GGTTCCATCAACAACCAAGTGATCGTGATGGACTACATTGACTGTCCCGATTTATTTGAAACACTACAAA
TTAAAGGCGAGCTTTCGTACCAACTTGTTAGCAATATTATTAGACAGCTGTGTGAAGCGCTCAACGATTT
GCACAAGCACAATTTCATACACAACGACATAAAACTCGAAAATGTCTTATATTTCGAAGCACTTGATCGC
GTGTATGTTTGCGATTACGGATTGTGCAAACACGAAAACTCACTTAGCGTGCACGACGGCACGTTGGAGT
ATTTTAGTCCGGAAAAAATTCGACACCACAACTATGCACGTTCGTTTGACTGGTACGCCGTCGGCGTGTT
AACATACAAGTTGCTAACCGGCGGCCGACACCCATTTGAAAAAAGCGAAGACGAAATGTTGGACTTGAAT
AGCATGAAGCGTCGTCAGCAATACAATGACATTGGCGTTTTAAAACACGTTCGTAACGTTAACGCTCGTG
ACTTTGTGTACTGCCTAACAAGATACAACATAGATTGTAGACTCACAAATTACAAACAAATTATAAAACA
TGAGTTTTTGTCGTAAAAATGCCACTTGTTTTACGAGTAGAATTAATTCGTAATCATGGTCATAGCTGTT
TCCTGTGTGAAATTGTTATCCGCTCACAATTCCACACAACATACGAGCCGGAAGCATAAAGTGTAAAGCC
TGGGGTGCCTAATGAGTGAGCTAACTCACATTAATTGCGTTGCGCTCACTGCCCGCTTTCCAGTCGGGAA
ACCTGTCGTGCCAGCTGCATTAATGAATCGGCCAACGCGCGGGGAGAGGCGGTTTGCGTATTGGGCGCTC
TTCCGCTTCCTCGCTCACTGACTCGCTGCGCTCGGTCGTTCGGCTGCGGCGAGCGGTATCAGCTCACTCA
AAGGCGGTAATACGGTTATCCACAGAATCAGGGGATAACGCAGGAAAGAACATGTGAGCAAAAGGCCAGC
AAAAGGCCAGGAACCGTAAAAAGGCCGCGTTGCTGGCGTTTTTCCATAGGCTCCGCCCCCCTGACGAGCA
TCACAAAAATCGACGCTCAAGTCAGAGGTGGCGAAACCCGACAGGACTATAAAGATACCAGGCGTTTCCC
CCTGGAAGCTCCCTCGTGCGCTCTCCTGTTCCGACCCTGCCGCTTACCGGATACCTGTCCGCCTTTCTCC
CTTCGGGAAGCGTGGCGCTTTCTCATAGCTCACGCTGTAGGTATCTCAGTTCGGTGTAGGTCGTTCGCTC
CAAGCTGGGCTGTGTGCACGAACCCCCCGTTCAGCCCGACCGCTGCGCCTTATCCGGTAACTATCGTCTT
GAGTCCAACCCGGTAAGACACGACTTATCGCCACTGGCAGCAGCCACTGGTAACAGGATTAGCAGAGCGA
GGTATGTAGGCGGTGCTACAGAGTTCTTGAAGTGGTGGCCTAACTACGGCTACACTAGAAGAACAGTATT
TGGTATCTGCGCTCTGCTGAAGCCAGTTACCTTCGGAAAAAGAGTTGGTAGCTCTTGATCCGGCAAACAA
ACCACCGCTGGTAGCGGTGGTTTTTTTGTTTGCAAGCAGCAGATTACGCGCAGAAAAAAAGGATCTCAAG
AAGATCCTTTGATCTTTTCTACGGGGTCTGACGCTCAGTGGAACGAAAACTCACGTTAAGGGATTTTGGT
CATGAGATTATCAAAAAGGATCTTCACCTAGATCCTTTTAAATTAAAAATGAAGTTTTAAATCAATCTAA
AGTATATATGAGTAAACTTGGTCTGACAGTTACCAATGCTTAATCAGTGAGGCACCTATCTCAGCGATCT
GTCTATTTCGTTCATCCATAGTTGCCTGACTCCCCGTCGTGTAGATAACTACGATACGGGAGGGCTTACC
ATCTGGCCCCAGTGCTGCAATGATACCGCGAGACCCACGCTCACCGGCTCCAGATTTATCAGCAATAAAC
CAGCCAGCCGGAAGGGCCGAGCGCAGAAGTGGTCCTGCAACTTTATCCGCCTCCATCCAGTCTATTAATT
GTTGCCGGGAAGCTAGAGTAAGTAGTTCGCCAGTTAATAGTTTGCGCAACGTTGTTGCCATTGCTACAGG
CATCGTGGTGTCACGCTCGTCGTTTGGTATGGCTTCATTCAGCTCCGGTTCCCAACGATCAAGGCGAGTT
ACATGATCCCCCATGTTGTGCAAAAAAGCGGTTAGCTCCTTCGGTCCTCCGATCGTTGTCAGAAGTAAGT
TGGCCGCAGTGTTATCACTCATGGTTATGGCAGCACTGCATAATTCTCTTACTGTCATGCCATCCGTAAG
ATGCTTTTCTGTGACTGGTGAGTACTCAACCAAGTCATTCTGAGAATAGTGTATGCGGCGACCGAGTTGC
TCTTGCCCGGCGTCAATACGGGATAATACCGCGCCACATAGCAGAACTTTAAAAGTGCTCATCATTGGAA
AACGTTCTTCGGGGCGAAAACTCTCAAGGATCTTACCGCTGTTGAGATCCAGTTCGATGTAACCCACTCG
TGCACCCAACTGATCTTCAGCATCTTTTACTTTCACCAGCGTTTCTGGGTGAGCAAAAACAGGAAGGCAA
AATGCCGCAAAAAAGGGAATAAGGGCGACACGGAAATGTTGAATACTCATACTCTTCCTTTTTCAATATT
ATTGAAGCATTTATCAGGGTTATTGTCTCATGAGCGGATACATATTTGAATGTATTTAGAAAAATAAACA
AATAGGGGTTCCGCGCACATTTCCCCGAAAAGTGCCACCTGACGTCTAAGAAACCATTATTATCATGACA
TTAACCTATAAAAATAGGCGTATCACGAGGCCCTTTCGTCTCGCGCGTTTCGGTGATGACGGTGAAAACC
TCTGACACATGCAGCTCCCGGAGACGGTCACAGCTTGTCTGTAAGCGGATGCCGGGAGCAGACAAGCCCG
TCAGGGCGCGTCAGCGGGTGTTGGCGGGTGTCGGGGCTGGCTTAACTATGCGGCATCAGAGCAGATTGTA
CTGAGAGTGCACCATATGCGGTGTGAAATACCGCACAGATGCGTAAGGAGAAAATACCGCATCAGGCGCC
ATTCGCCATTCAGGCTGCGCAACTGTTGGGAAGGGCGATCGGTGCGGGCCTCTTCGCTATTACGCCAGCT
GGCGAAAGGGGGATGTGCTGCAAGGCGATTAAGTTGGGTAACGCCAGGGTTTTCCCAGTCACGACGTTGT
AAAACGACGGCCAGTGCCAAGCTTGGCTCGTAAAGCGAGTTGAAGGATCATATTTAGTTGCGTTTATGAG
ATAAGATTGAAAGCACGTGTAAAATGTTTCCCGCGCGTTGGCACAACTATTTACAATGCGGCCAAGTTAT
AAAAGATTCTAATCTGATATGTTTTAAAACACCTTTGCGGCCCGAGTTGTTTGCGTACGTGACTAGCGAA
GAAGATATGTGGACCGCAGAACAGATAGTAAAACAAAACCCTAGTATTGAGCAATAATCGATTTAACCAA
CACGTCTAAATATTATGATGGTGTGCATTTTTTGCGGGCGGGCCTGTTATACAAAAAAATTCAAGTACCT
GGCCAGACTTTGCCGCCTGAAAGCATAGTTCAAGAATTTATTGACACGGTAAAAGAATTTACAGAAAAGT
GTCCCGGCATGTTGGTGGGCGTGCACTGCACACACGGTATTAATCGCACCGGTTACATGGTGTGCAGATA
TTTAATGCACACCCTGGGTATTGCGCCGCAGGAAGCCATAGATAGATTCGAAAAAGCCAGAGGTCACAAA
ATTGAAAGACAAAATTACGTTCAAGATTTATTAATTTAATTAATATTATTTGCATTCTTTAACAAATACT
TTATCCTATTTTCAAATTGTTGCGCTTCTTCCAGCGAACCAAAACTATGCTTCGCTTGCTCCGTTTAGCT
TGTAGCCGATCAGTGGCGTTGTTCCAATCGACGGTAGGATTAGGCCGGATATTCTCCACCACAATGTTGG
CAACGTTGATGTTACGTTTATGCTTTTGGTTTTCCACGTACGTCTTTTGGCCGGTAATAGCCGTAAACGT
AGTGCCGTCGCGCGTCACGCACAACACCGGATGTTTGCGCTTGTCCGCGGGGTATTGAACCGCGCGATCC
GACAAATCCACCACTTTGGCAACTAAATCGGTGACCTGCGCGTCTTTTTTCTGCATTATTTCGTCTTTCT
TTTGCATGGTTTCCTGGAAGCCGGTGTACATGCGGTTTAGATCAGTCATGACGCGCGTGACCTGCAAATC
TTTGGCCTCGATCTGCTTGTCCTTGATGGCAACGATGCGTTCAATAAACTCTTGTTTTTTAACAAGTTCC
TCGGTTTTTTGCGCCACCACCGCTTGCAGCGCGTTTGTGTGCTCGGTGAATGTCGCAATCAGCTTAGTCA
CCAACTGTTTGCTCTCCTCCTCCCGTTGTTTGATCGCGGGATCGTACTTGCCGGTGCAGAGCACTTGAGG
AATTACTTCTTCTAAAAGCCATTCTTGTAATTCTATGGCGTAAGGCAATTTGGACTTCATAATCAGCTGA
ATCACGCCGGATTTAGTAATGAGCACTGTATGCGGCTGCAAATACAGCGGGTCGCCCCTTTTCACGACGC
TGTTAGAGGTAGGGCCCCCATTTTGGATGGTCTGCTCAAATAACGATTTGTATTTATTGTCTACATGAAC
ACGTATAGCTTTATCACAAACTGTATATTTTAAACTGTTAGCGACGTCCTTGGCCACGAACCGGACCTGT
TGGTCGCGCTCTAGCACGTACCGCAGGTTGAACGTATCTTCTCCAAATTTAAATTCTCCAATTTTAACGC
GAGCCATTTTGATACACGTGTGTCGATTTTGCAACAACTATTGTTTTTTAACGCAAACTAAACTTATTGT
GGTAAGCAATAATTAAATATGGGGGAACATGCGCCGCTACAACACTCGTCGTTATGAACGCAGACGGCGC
CGGTCTCGGCGCAAGCGGCTAAAACGTGTTGCGCGTTCAACGCGGCAAACATCGCAAAAGCCAATAGTAC
AGTTTTGATTTGCATATTAACGGCGATTTTTTAAATTATCTTATTTAATAAATAGTTATGACGCCTACAA
CTCCCCGCCCGCGTTGACTCGCTGCACCTCGAGCAGTTCGTTGACGCCTTCCTCCGTGTGGCCGAACACG
TCGAGCGGGTGGTCGATGACCAGCGGCGTGCCGCACGCGACGCACAAGTATCTGTACACCGAATGATCGT
CGGGCGAAGGCACGTCGGCCTCCAAGTGGCAATATTGGCAAATTCGAAAATATATACAGTTGGGTTGTTT
GCGCATATCTATCGTGGCGTTGGGCATGTACGTCCGAACGTTGATTTGCATGCAAGCCGAAATTAAATCA
TTGCGATTAGTGCGATTAAAACGTTGTACATCCTCGCTTTTAATCATGCCGTCGATTAAATCGCGCAATC
GAGTCAAGTGATCAAAGTGTGGAATAATGTTTTCTTTGTATTCCCGAGTCAAGCGCAGCGCGTATTTTAA
CAAACTAGCCATCTTGTAAGTTAGTTTCATTTAATGCAACTTTATCCAATAATATATTATGTATCGCACG
TCAAGAATTAACAATGCGCCCGTTGTCGCATCTCAACACGACTATGATAGAGATCAAATAAAGCGCGAAT
TAAATAGCTTGCGACGCAACGTGCACGATCTGTGCACGCGTTCCGGCACGAGCTTTGATTGTAATAAGTT
TTTACGAAGCGATGACATGACCCCCGTAGTGACAACGATCACGCCCAAAAGAACTGCCGACTACAAAATT
ACCGAGTATGTCGGTGACGTTAAAACTATTAAGCCATCCAATCGACCGTTAGTCGAATCAGGACCGCTGG
TGCGAGAAGCCGCGAAGTATGGCGAATGCATCGTATAACGTGTGGAGTCCGCTCATTAGAGCGTCATGTT
TAGACAAGAAAGCTACATATTTAATTGATCCCGATGATTTTATTGATAAATTGACCCTAACTCCATACAC
GGTATTCTACAATGGCGGGGTTTTGGTCAAAATTTCCGGACTGCGATTGTACATGCTGTTAACGGCTCCG
CCCACTATTAATGAAATTAAAAATTCCAATTTTAAAAAACGCAGCAAGAGAAACATTTGTATGAAAGAAT
GCGTAGAAGGAAAGAAAAATGTCGTCGACATGCTGAACAACAAGATTAATATGCCTCCGTGTATAAAAAA
AATATTGAACGATTTGAAAGAAAACAATGTACCGCGCGGCGGTATGTACAGGAAGAGGTTTATACTAAAC
TGTTACATTGCAAACGTGGTTTCGTGTGCCAAGTGTGAAAACCGATGTTTAATCAAGGCTCTGACGCATT
TCTACAACCACGACTCCAAGTGTGTGGGTGAAGTCATGCATCTTTTAATCAAATCCCAAGATGTGTATAA
ACCACCAAACTGCCAAAAAATGAAAACTGTCGACAAGCTCTGTCCGTTTGCTGGCAACTGCAAGGGTCTC
AATCCTATTTGTAATTATTGAATAATAAAACAATTATAAATGTCAAATTTGTTTTTTATTAACGATACAA
ACCAAACGCAACAAGAACATTTGTAGTATTATCTATAATTGAAAACGCGTAGTTATAATCGCTGAGGTAA
TATTTAAAATCATTTTCAAATGATTCACAGTTAATTTGCGACAATATAATTTTATTTTCACATAAACTAG
ACGCCTTGTCGTCTTCTTCTTCGTATTCCTTCTCTTTTTCATTTTTCTCCTCATAAAAATTAACATAGTT
ATTATCGTATCCATATATGTATCTATCGTATAGAGTAAATTTTTTGTTGTCATAAATATATATGTCTTTT
TTAATGGGGTGTATAGTACCGCTGCGCATAGTTTTTCTGTAATTTACAACAGTGCTATTTTCTGGTAGTT
CTTCGGAGTGTGTTGCTTTAATTATTAAATTTATATAATCAATGAATTTGGGATCGTCGGTTTTGTACAA
TATGTTGCCGGCATAGTACGCAGCTTCTTCTAGTTCAATTACACCATTTTTTAGCAGCACCGGATTAACA
TAACTTTCCAAAATGTTGTACGAACCGTTAAACAAAAACAGTTCACCTCCCTTTTCTATACTATTGTCTG
CGAGCAGTTGTTTGTTGTTAAAAATAACAGCCATTGTAATGAGACGCACAAACTAATATCACAAACTGGA
AATGTCTATCAATATATAGTTGCTGATATCATGGAGATAATTAAAATGATAACCATCTCGCAAATAAATA
AGTATTTTACTGTTTTCGTAACAGTTTTGTAATAAAAAAACCTATAAACCATGGCACACCATCACCACCA
TCACGAAGTGCAGTTAGGGCTGGGAAGGGTCTACCCTCGGCCGCCGTCCAAGACCTACCGAGGAGCTTTC
CAGAATCTGTTCCAGAGCGTGCGCGAAGTGATCCAGAACCCGGGCCCCAGGCACCCAGAGGCCGCGAGCG
CAGCACCTCCCGGCGCCAGTTTGCTGCTGCTGCAGCAGCAGCAGCAGCAGCAGCAGCAGCAGCAGCAGCA
GCAGCAGCAGCAGCAGCAGCAGCAGCAGCAGCAAGAGACTAGCCCCAGGCAGCAGCAGCAGCAGCAGGGT
GAGGATGGTTCTCCCCAAGCCCATCGTAGAGGCCCCACAGGCTACCTGGTCCTGGATGAGGAACAGCAAC
CTTCACAGCCGCAGTCGGCCCTGGAGTGCCACCCCGAGAGAGGTTGCGTCCCAGAGCCTGGAGCCGCCGT
GGCCGCCAGCAAGGGGCTGCCGCAGCAGCTGCCAGCACCTCCGGACGAGGATGACTCAGCTGCCCCATCC
ACGTTGTCCCTGCTGGGCCCCACTTTCCCCGGCTTAAGCAGCTGCTCCGCTGACCTTAAAGACATCCTGA
GCGAGGCCAGCACCATGCAACTCCTTCAGCAACAGCAGCAGGAAGCAGTATCCGAAGGCAGCAGCAGCGG
GAGAGCGAGGGAGGCCTCGGGGGCTCCCACTTCCTCCAAGGACAATTACTTAGGGGGCACTTCGACCATT
TCTGACAACGCCAAGGAGTTGTGTAAGGCAGTGTCGGTGTCCATGGGCCTGGGTGTGGAGGCGTTGGAGC
ATCTGAGTCCAGGGGAACAGCTTCGGGGGGATTGCATGTACGCCCCACTTTTGGGAGTTCCACCCGCTGT
GCGTCCCACTCCTTGTGCCCCATTGGCCGAATGCAAAGGTTCTCTGCTAGACGACAGCGCAGGCAAGAGC
ACTGAAGATACTGCTGAGTATTCCCCTTTCAAGGGAGGTTACACCAAAGGGCTAGAAGGCGAGAGCCTAG
GCTGCTCTGGCAGCGCTGCAGCAGGGAGCTCCGGGACACTTGAACTGCCGTCTACCCTGTCTCTCTACAA
GTCCGGAGCACTGGACGAGGCAGCTGCGTACCAGAGTCGCGACTACTACAACTTTCCACTGGCTCTGGCC
GGACCGCCGCCCCCTCCGCCGCCTCCCCATCCCCACGCTCGCATCAAGCTGGAGAACCCGCTGGACTACG
GCAGCGCCTGGGCGGCTGCGGCGGCGCAGTGCCGCTATGGGGACCTGGCGAGCCTGCATGGCGCGGGTGC
AGCGGGACCCGGTTCTGGGTCACCCTCAGCCGCCGCTTCCTCATCCTGGCACACTCTCTTCACAGCCGAA
GAAGGCCAGTTGTATGGACCGTGTGGTGGTGGTGGGGG
